Addgene plasmid #41241: TAL3067
Depositing lab: Keith Joung. Depositing organization: Massachusetts General Hospital. Publication: Targeted gene disruption in somatic zebrafish cells using engineered TALENs. Sander JD, Cade L, Khayter C, Reyon D, Peterson RT, Joung JK, Yeh JR. Nat Biotechnol. 2011 Aug 5;29(8):697-8. doi: 10.1038/nbt.1934. PubMed 21822241.
Backbone
  Vector backbone: JDS70
  Backbone manufacturer: Addgene plasmid #32285
  Backbone size w/o insert (bp): 6447
  Vector type: Mammalian Expression ; T7
Growth in bacteria
  Bacterial resistance: Ampicillin, 100 μg/mL
  Growth temperature: 37°C
  Growth strain: XL1 Blue
  Copy number: High Copy
Gene/Insert
  Gene/Insert name: ZebrafishCommunity-elk1-Right (alt name: elk1)
  Species: D. rerio (zebrafish)
  Insert size (bp): 1640
  Entrez Gene: elk1
  Promoter: CMV
  Tag / fusion protein: 3X Flag (N terminal on backbone); WT FOKI (C terminal on backbone)
  Cloning method: Restriction Enzyme; 5′ cloning site N/A (destroyed during cloning); 3′ cloning site N/A (destroyed during cloning)
  Sequencing primers: 5′ CMV-F; 3′ BGH-rev
Terms and licenses: Academic/Nonprofit Terms; Industry Terms: Not Available to Industry
Depositor comments: Target binding site: TGCTTCTGATTCTGATCA It is strongly recommended that users perform a diagnostic digest to verify this plasmid prior to use. For example, a double digest of the plasmid with BamHI and KpnI should result in two bands at 2.3kb and 5.8kb.
How to cite: TAL3067 was a gift from Keith Joung (Addgene plasmid # 41241 ; http://n2t.net/addgene:41241 ; RRID:Addgene_41241)
