[The description below was written by a language model from this plasmid's Addgene catalogue record.]
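Description:
TAL3067 is a TALEN expression plasmid built on the JDS70 backbone (about 6.4 kb without insert), a mammalian expression vector that also carries a T7 promoter. It is maintained in E. coli as a high-copy plasmid under ampicillin selection. The roughly 1.6 kb insert, named ZebrafishCommunity-elk1-Right, is an engineered array of TAL effector repeats designed to recognise a defined 18-nucleotide site in the zebrafish (D. rerio) elk1 gene. The insert is therefore a DNA-binding module directed at elk1, not the elk1 coding sequence itself. It was placed in the backbone by restriction cloning, and the cloning sites were destroyed in the process.

The backbone supplies the rest of the nuclease. An N-terminal 3X FLAG tag allows detection of the protein, and a C-terminal wild-type FokI cleavage domain provides the catalytic activity, so the repeat array is expressed as a single TALE–FokI fusion. Transcription in mammalian cells is driven by the CMV promoter. The T7 listing implies that the same open reading frame can be transcribed in vitro to make mRNA, which is the usual delivery route for zebrafish embryos. The recorded sequencing primers point to a BGH terminator region downstream of the insert.

FokI cuts only as a dimer, and the "Right" designation marks this construct as one half of a pair. It is meant to be used with a matching left-side TALEN that binds the opposite strand across a spacer. The pair then produces a double-strand break whose error-prone repair disrupts elk1, in line with the associated work on targeted gene disruption in somatic zebrafish cells. No feature table was supplied, so element positions cannot be detailed further.
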