>Addgene plasmid #41241 | TAL3067 | depositor partial sequence | sequence record 54880 | TAL3067 sequence 2430 bps
TCTAGAGCTAGCACCATGGACTACAAAGACCATGACGGTGATTATAAAGATCATGACATCGATTACAAGG
ATGACGATGACAAGATGGCCCCCAAGAAGAAGAGGAAGGTGGGCATTCACCGCGGGGTACCTATGGTGGA
CTTGAGGACACTCGGTTATTCGCAACAGCAACAGGAGAAAATCAAGCCTAAGGTCAGGAGCACCGTCGCG
CAACACCACGAGGCGCTTGTGGGGCATGGCTTCACTCATGCGCATATTGTCGCGCTTTCACAGCACCCTG
CGGCGCTTGGGACGGTGGCTGTCAAATACCAAGATATGATTGCGGCCCTGCCCGAAGCCACGCACGAGGC
AATTGTAGGGGTCGGTAAACAGTGGTCGGGAGCGCGAGCACTTGAGGCGCTGCTGACTGTGGCGGGTGAG
CTTAGGGGGCCTCCGCTCCAGCTCGACACCGGGCAGCTGCTGAAGATCGCGAAGAGAGGGGGAGTAACAG
CGGTAGAGGCAGTGCACGCCTGGCGCAATGCGCTCACCGGGGCCCCCTTGAACCTGACCCCAGACCAGGT
AGTCGCAATCGCGAACAATAATGGGGGAAAGCAAGCCCTGGAAACCGTGCAAAGGTTGTTGCCGGTCCTT
TGTCAAGACCACGGCCTTACACCGGAGCAAGTCGTGGCCATTGCATCCCACGACGGTGGCAAACAGGCTC
TTGAGACGGTTCAGAGACTTCTCCCAGTTCTCTGTCAAGCCCACGGGCTGACTCCCGATCAAGTTGTAGC
GATTGCGTCCAACGGTGGAGGGAAACAAGCATTGGAGACTGTCCAACGGCTCCTTCCCGTGTTGTGTCAA
GCCCACGGTTTGACGCCTGCACAAGTGGTCGCCATCGCCTCGAATGGCGGCGGTAAGCAGGCGCTGGAAA
CAGTACAGCGCCTGCTGCCTGTACTGTGCCAGGATCATGGACTGACCCCAGACCAGGTAGTCGCAATCGC
GTCACATGACGGGGGAAAGCAAGCCCTGGAAACCGTGCAAAGGTTGTTGCCGGTCCTTTGTCAAGACCAC
GGCCTTACACCGGAGCAAGTCGTGGCCATTGCAAGCAATGGGGGTGGCAAACAGGCTCTTGAGACGGTTC
AGAGACTTCTCCCAGTTCTCTGTCAAGCCCACGGGCTGACTCCCGATCAAGTTGTAGCGATTGCGAATAA
CAATGGAGGGAAACAAGCATTGGAGACTGTCCAACGGCTCCTTCCCGTGTTGTGTCAAGCCCACGGTTTG
ACGCCTGCACAAGTGGTCGCCATCGCCTCCAATATTGGCGGTAAGCAGGCGCTGGAAACAGTACAGCGCC
TGCTGCCTGTACTGTGCCAGGATCATGGACTGACCCCAGACCAGGTAGTCGCAATCGCGTCAAACGGAGG
GGGAAAGCAAGCCCTGGAAACCGTGCAAAGGTTGTTGCCGGTCCTTTGTCAAGACCACGGCCTTACACCG
GAGCAAGTCGTGGCCATTGCAAGCAATGGGGGTGGCAAACAGGCTCTTGAGACGGTTCAGAGACTTCTCC
CAGTTCTCTGTCAAGCCCACGGGCTGACTCCCGATCAAGTTGTAGCGATTGCGTCGCATGACGGAGGGAA
ACAAGCATTGGAGACTGTCCAACGGCTCCTTCCCGTGTTGTGTCAAGCCCACGGTTTGACGCCTGCACAA
GTGGTCGCCATCGCCTCGAATGGCGGCGGTAAGCAGGCGCTGGAAACAGTACAGCGCCTGCTGCCTGTAC
TGTGCCAGGATCATGGACTGACCCCAGACCAGGTAGTCGCAATCGCGAACAATAATGGGGGAAAGCAAGC
CCTGGAAACCGTGCAAAGGTTGTTGCCGGTCCTTTGTCAAGACCACGGCCTTACACCGGAGCAAGTCGTG
GCCATTGCAAGCAACATCGGTGGCAAACAGGCTCTTGAGACGGTTCAGAGACTTCTCCCAGTTCTCTGTC
AAGCCCACGGGCTGACTCCCGATCAAGTTGTAGCGATTGCGTCCAACGGTGGAGGGAAACAAGCATTGGA
GACTGTCCAACGGCTCCTTCCCGTGTTGTGTCAAGCCCACGGTTTGACGCCTGCACAAGTGGTCGCCATC
GCCAGCCATGATGGCGGTAAGCAGGCGCTGGAAACAGTACAGCGCCTGCTGCCTGTACTGTGCCAGGATC
ATGGACTGACACCCGAACAGGTGGTCGCCATTGCTTCTAACATCGGAGGACGGCCAGCCTTGGAGTCCAT
CGTAGCCCAATTGTCCAGGCCCGATCCCGCGTTGGCTGCGTTAACGAATGACCATCTGGTGGCGTTGGCA
TGTCTTGGTGGACGACCCGCGCTCGATGCAGTCAAAAAGGGTCTGCCTCATGCTCCCGCATTGATCAAAA
GAACCAACCGGCGGATTCCCGAGAGAACTTCCCATCGAGTCGCGGGATCC
