>Addgene plasmid #41241 | TAL3067 | addgene partial sequence | sequence record 56655 | JDS-TALEN-F 5'-TAGGGGTCGGTAAACAGTGG-3'
TGTGGCGGGTGAGCTTAGGGGGCCTCCGCTCCAGCTCGACACCGGGCAGCTGCTGAAGATCGCGAAGAGA
GGGGGAGTAACAGCGGTAGAGGCAGTGCACGCCTGGCGCAATGCGCTCACCGGGGCCCCCTTGAACCTGA
CCCCAGACCAGGTAGTCGCAATCGCGAACAATAATGGGGGAAAGCAAGCCCTGGAAACCGTGCAAAGGTT
GTTGCCGGTCCTTTGTCAAGACCACGGCCTTACACCGGAGCAAGTCGTGGCCATTGCATCCCACGACGGT
GGCAAACAGGCTCTTGAGACGGTTCAGAGACTTCTCCCAGTTCTCTGTCAAGCCCACGGGCTGACTCCCG
ATCAAGTTGTAGCGATTGCGTCCAACGGTGGAGGGAAACAAGCATTGGAGACTGTCCAACGGCTCCTTCC
CGTGTTGTGTCAAGCCCACGGTTTGACGCCTGCACAAGTGGTCGCCATCGCCTCGAATGGCGGCGGTAAG
CAGGCGCTGGAAACAGTACAGCGCCTGCTGCCTGTACTGTGCCAGGATCATGGACTGACCCCAGACCAGG
TAGTCGCAATCGCGTCACATGACGGGGGAAAGCAAGCCCTGGAAACCGTGCAAAGGTTGTTGCCGGTCCT
TTGTCAAGACCACGGCCTTACACCGGAGCAAGTCGTGGCCATTGCAAGCAATGGGGGTGGCAAACAGGCT
CTTGAGACGGTTCAGAGACTTCTCCCAGTTCTCTGTCAAGCCCACGGGCTGACTCCCGATCAAGTTGTAG
CGATTGCGAATAACAATGGAGGGAAACAAGCATTGGAGACTGTCCAACGGCTCCTTCCCGTGTTGTGTCA
AGCCCACGGTTTGACGCCTGCACAAGTGGTCGCCATCGCCTCC
